Addgene plasmid #120915: EX-HA-FRB-Cb5_pLX304
Purpose: Lentiviral vector expressing EX-HA-FRB-Cb5 on mammalian ER membrane
Depositing lab: Alice Ting. Depositing organization: Stanford University. Publication: Directed Evolution of Split APEX2 Peroxidase. Han Y, Branon TC, Martell JD, Boassa D, Shechner D, Ellisman MH, Ting A. ACS Chem Biol. 2019 Mar 8. doi: 10.1021/acschembio.8b00919. PubMed 30848125.
Backbone
  Vector backbone: pLX304
  Vector type: Mammalian Expression, Lentiviral
  Selectable markers: Blasticidin
Growth in bacteria
  Bacterial resistance: Ampicillin, 100 μg/mL
  Growth temperature: 30°C
  Growth strain: NEB Stable
  Copy number: Unknown
Gene/Insert
  Gene/Insert name: EX-HA-FRB-Cb5
Terms and licenses: Academic/Nonprofit Terms; Industry Terms: Not Available to Industry
How to cite: EX-HA-FRB-Cb5_pLX304 was a gift from Alice Ting (Addgene plasmid # 120915 ; http://n2t.net/addgene:120915 ; RRID:Addgene_120915)
