[The description below was written by a language model from this plasmid's Addgene catalogue record.]
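Description:
EX-HA-FRB-Cb5_pLX304 is a lentiviral mammalian expression plasmid built on the pLX304 backbone. It is propagated in bacteria under ampicillin selection, and it carries a blasticidin marker for selecting transduced or transfected mammalian cells. As a lentiviral transfer vector, it is meant to be packaged into viral particles that integrate the expression cassette into the target cell genome. No feature table accompanies the record, so the promoter driving the insert, the origin of replication and the specific viral elements are not stated, and the copy number is listed as unknown.

The insert is a fusion named EX-HA-FRB-Cb5, which the record says is expressed on the mammalian ER membrane. The record does not define the individual parts. Going by the name and the associated work on directed evolution of a split APEX2 peroxidase, EX most likely denotes one of the two split APEX2 fragments. HA is a standard epitope tag used for antibody detection. FRB is the rapamycin-binding domain of mTOR, which dimerises with FKBP when rapamycin is present. Cb5 presumably refers to a cytochrome b5-derived tail anchor that tethers the fusion to the ER membrane.

This arrangement suits experiments in which an ER-anchored fragment is brought together with a complementary FKBP-fused fragment by adding rapamycin, so that peroxidase activity is reconstituted only where the two halves meet. Such a setup would be useful for testing split APEX2 reconstitution and for proximity-dependent labelling at the ER surface or at organelle contacts. The record itself, however, states only ER-membrane expression as the purpose.
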