>Addgene plasmid #120915 | EX-HA-FRB-Cb5_pLX304 | addgene full sequence | sequence record 237908 | Addgene NGS Result
CCCGGGGTTATTAATAGTAATCAATTACGGGGTCATTAGTTCATAGCCCATATATGGAGTTCCGCGTTAC
ATAACTTACGGTAAATGGCCCGCCTGGCTGACCGCCCAACGACCCCCGCCCATTGACGTCAATAATGACG
TATGTTCCCATAGTAACGCCAATAGGGACTTTCCATTGACGTCAATGGGTGGAGTATTTACGGTAAACTG
CCCACTTGGCAGTACATCAAGTGTATCATATGCCAAGTACGCCCCCTATTGACGTCAATGACGGTAAATG
GCCCGCCTGGCATTATGCCCAGTACATGACCTTATGGGACTTTCCTACTTGGCAGTACATCTACGTATTA
GTCATCGCTATTACCATGGTGATGCGGTTTTGGCAGTACATCAATGGGCGTGGATAGCGGTTTGACTCAC
GGGGATTTCCAAGTCTCCACCCCATTGACGTCAATGGGAGTTTGTTTTGGCACCAAAATCAACGGGACTT
TCCAAAATGTCGTAACAACTCCGCCCCATTGACGCAAATGGGCGGTAGGCGTGTACGGTGGGAGGTCTAT
ATAAGCAGAGCTCTCTGGCTAACTGTCGGGATCAACAAGTTTGTACAAAAAAGCAGGCTTCGAAGGAGAT
AGAACCATGGGGCTGCTGCAGCTGCCCAGCGACAAAGCCCTGCTGTCCGATCCCGTGTTCAGACCTCTGG
TCGATAAGTATGCAGCCGACGAGGATGCTTTTTTCGCAGATTACGCAGAAGCACATCAGAAGCTGTCAGA
ACTGGGATTTGCCGACGCCGGCTCGGGCGGGAGTACCGGTTACCCATACGACGTTCCAGACTACGGTAGT
GGGAGCGGTGTGGCCATCCTGTGGCACGAGATGTGGCATGAAGGCCTGGAAGAGGCATCTCGTTTGTACT
TTGGGGAAAGGAACGTGAAAGGCATGTTTGAGGTGCTGGAGCCCTTGCATGCTATGATGGAACGGGGCCC
CCAGACTCTGAAGGAAACATCCTTTAATCAGGCCTATGGTCGAGATTTAATGGAGGCCCAAGAGTGGTGC
AGGAAGTACATGAAATCAGGGAATGTCAAGGACCTCACCCAAGCCTGGGACCTCTATTATCATGTGTTCC
GACGAATCTCAAGTGCTGGTGGTAGTGCTGGTGGTAGTGCTGGTGGTAGTGCTGGTGGTAGTGCTGGTGG
TCCTCGAGCTCAAGCTTCGAATTCGAGTGCTGGTGGTATCACCACCGTGGAGTCCAACTCCTCCTGGTGG
ACCAACTGGGTGATCCCCGCCATCTCCGCCCTGGTGGTGGCCCTGATGTACCGCCTGTACATGGCCGAGG
ACTAGTAAGCTAGCGCTAACCGGTGGCGCGTTAAGTCGACAATCAACCTCTGGATTACAAAATTTGTGAA
AGATTGACTGGTATTCTTAACTATGTTGCTCCTTTTACGCTATGTGGATACGCTGCTTTAATGCCTTTGT
ATCATGCTATTGCTTCCCGTATGGCTTTCATTTTCTCCTCCTTGTATAAATCCTGGTTGCTGTCTCTTTA
TGAGGAGTTGTGGCCCGTTGTCAGGCAACGTGGCGTGGTGTGCACTGTGTTTGCTGACGCAACCCCCACT
GGTTGGGGCATTGCCACCACCTGTCAGCTCCTTTCCGGGACTTTCGCTTTCCCCCTCCCTATTGCCACGG
CGGAACTCATCGCCGCCTGCCTTGCCCGCTGCTGGACAGGGGCTCGGCTGTTGGGCACTGACAATTCCGT
GGTGTTGTCGGGGAAATCATCGTCCTTTCCTTGGCTGCTCGCCTGTGTTGCCACCTGGATTCTGCGCGGG
ACGTCCTTCTGCTACGTCCCTTCGGCCCTCAATCCAGCGGACCTTCCTTCCCGCGGCCTGCTGCCGGCTC
TGCGGCCTCTTCCGCGTCTTCGCCTTCGCCCTCAGACGAGTCGGATCTCCCTTTGGGCCGCCTCCCCGCG
TCGACTTTAAGACCAATGACTTACAAGGCAGCTGTAGATCTTAGCCACTTTTTAAAAGAAAAGGGGGGAC
TGGAAGGGCTAATTCACTCCCAACGAAGACAAGATCTGCTTTTTGCTTGTACTGGGTCTCTCTGGTTAGA
CCAGATCTGAGCCTGGGAGCTCTCTGGCTAACTAGGGAACCCACTGCTTAAGCCTCAATAAAGCTTGCCT
TGAGTGCTTCAAGTAGTGTGTGCCCGTCTGTTGTGTGACTCTGGTAACTAGAGATCCCTCAGACCCTTTT
AGTCAGTGTGGAAAATCTCTAGCAGTACGTATAGTAGTTCATGTCATCTTATTATTCAGTATTTATAACT
TGCAAAGAAATGAATATCAGAGAGTGAGAGGAACTTGTTTATTGCAGCTTATAATGGTTACAAATAAAGC
AATAGCATCACAAATTTCACAAATAAAGCATTTTTTTCACTGCATTCTAGTTGTGGTTTGTCCAAACTCA
TCAATGTATCTTATCATGTCTGGCTCTAGCTATCCCGCCCCTAACTCCGCCCATCCCGCCCCTAACTCCG
CCCAGTTCCGCCCATTCTCCGCCCCATGGCTGACTAATTTTTTTTATTTATGCAGAGGCCGAGGCCGCCT
CGGCCTCTGAGCTATTCCAGAAGTAGTGAGGAGGCTTTTTTGGAGGCCTAGGGACGTACCCAATTCGCCC
TATAGTGAGTCGTATTACGCGCGCTCACTGGCCGTCGTTTTACAACGTCGTGACTGGGAAAACCCTGGCG
TTACCCAACTTAATCGCCTTGCAGCACATCCCCCTTTCGCCAGCTGGCGTAATAGCGAAGAGGCCCGCAC
CGATCGCCCTTCCCAACAGTTGCGCAGCCTGAATGGCGAATGGG
[124 nt withheld, positions 2845-2968]
C
[91 nt withheld, positions 2970-3060]
A
[49 nt withheld, positions 3062-3110]
CCTTTGACGTTGGAGTCCACGTTCTTT
[37 nt withheld, positions 3138-3174]
ACCCTATCTCGGTCTATTCTTTTGATTTATAAGGGATTTTGCCGATTTCGGCCTATTGGTTAAAAAATGA
GCTGATTTAACAAAAATTTAACGCGAATTTTAACAAAATATTAACGCTTACAATTTAGGTGGCACTTTTC
GGGGAAATGTGCGCGGAACCCCTATTTGTTTATTTTTCTAAATACATTCAAATATGTATCCGCTCATGAG
ACAATAACCCTGATAAATGCTTCAATAATATTGAAAAAGGAAGAGTATGAGTATTCAACATTTCCGTGTC
GCCCTTATTCCCTTTTTTGCGGCATTTTGCCTTCCTGTTTTTGCTCACCCAGAAACGCTGGTGAAAGTAA
AAGATGCTGAAGATCAGTTGGGTGCACGAGTGGGTTACATCGAACTGGATCTCAACAGCGGTAAGATCCT
TGAGAGTTTTCGCCCCGAAGAACGTTTTCCAATGATGAGCACTTTTAAAGTTCTGCTATGTGGCGCGGTA
TTATCCCGTATTGACGCCGGGCAAGAGCAACTCGGTCGCCGCATACACTATTCTCAGAATGACTTGGTTG
AGTACTCACCAGTCACAGAAAAGCATCTTACGGATGGCATGACAGTAAGAGAATTATGCAGTGCTGCCAT
AACCATGAGTGATAACACTGCGGCCAACTTACTTCTGACAACGATCGGAGGACCGAAGGAGCTAACCGCT
TTTTTGCACAACATGGGGGATCATGTAACTCGCCTTGATCGTTGGGAACCGGAGCTGAATGAAGCCATAC
CAAACGACGAGCGTGACACCACGATGCCTGTAGCAATGGCAACAACGTTGCGCAAACTATTAACTGGCGA
ACTACTTACTCTAGCTTCCCGGCAACAATTAATAGACTGGATGGAGGCGGATAAAGTTGCAGGACCACTT
CTGCGCTCGGCCCTTCCGGCTGGCTGGTTTATTGCTGATAAATCTGGAGCCGGTGAGCGTGGGTCTCGCG
GTATCATTGCAGCACTGGGGCCAGATGGTAAGCCCTCCCGTATCGTAGTTATCTACACGACGGGGAGTCA
GGCAACTATGGATGAACGAAATAGACAGATCGCTGAGATAGGTGCCTCACTGATTAAGCATTGGTAACTG
TCAGACCAAGTTTACTCATATATACTTTAGATTGATTTAAAACTTCATTTTTAATTTAAAAGGATCTAGG
TGAAGATCCTTTTTGATAATCTCATGACCAAAATCCCTTAACGTGAGTTTTCGTTCCACTGAGCGTCAGA
CCCCGTAGAAAAGATCAAAGGATCTTCTTGAGATCCTTTTTTTCTGCGCGTAATCTGCTGCTTGCAAACA
AAAAAACCACCGCTACCAGCGGTGGTTTGTTTGCCGGATCAAGAGCTACCAACTCTTTTTCCGAAGGTAA
CTGGCTTCAGCAGAGCGCAGATACCAAATACTGTTCTTCTAGTGTAGCCGTAGTTAGGCCACCACTTCAA
GAACTCTGTAGCACCGCCTACATACCTCGCTCTGCTAATCCTGTTACCAGTGGCTGCTGCCAGTGGCGAT
AAGTCGTGTCTTACCGGGTTGGACTCAAGACGATAGTTACCGGATAAGGCGCAGCGGTCGGGCTGAACGG
GGGGTTCGTGCACACAGCCCAGCTTGGAGCGAACGACCTACACCGAACTGAGATACCTACAGCGTGAGCT
ATGAGAAAGCGCCACGCTTCCCGAAGGGAGAAAGGCGGACAGGTATCCGGTAAGCGGCAGGGTCGGAACA
GGAGAGCGCACGAGGGAGCTTCCAGGGGGAAACGCCTGGTATCTTTATAGTCCTGTCGGGTTTCGCCACC
TCTGACTTGAGCGTCGATTTTTGTGATGCTCGTCAGGGGGGCGGAGCCTATGGAAAAACGCCAGCAACGC
GGCCTTTTTACGGTTCCTGGCCTTTTGCTGGCCTTTTGCTCACATGTTCTTTCCTGCGTTATCCCCTGAT
TCTGTGGATAACCGTATTACCGCCTTTGAGTGAGCTGATACCGCTCGCCGCAGCCGAACGACCGAGCGCA
GCGAGTCAGTGAGCGAGGAAGCGGAAGAGCGCCCAATACGCAAACCGCCTCTCCCCGCGCGTTGGCCGAT
TCATTAATGCAGCTGGCACGACAGGTTTCCCGACTGGAAAGCGGGCAGTGAGCGCAACGCAATTAATGTG
AGTTAGCTCACTCATTAGGCACCCCAGGCTTTACACTTTATGCTTCCGGCTCGTATGTTGTGTGGAATTG
TGAGCGGATAACAATTTCACACAGGAAACAGCTATGACCATGATTACGCCAAGCGCGCAATTAACCCTCA
CTAAAGGGAACAAAAGCTGGAGCTGCAAGCTTAATGTAGTCTTATGCAATACTCTTGTAGTCTTGCAACA
TGGTAACGATGAGTTAGCAACATGCCTTACAAGGAGAGAAAAAGCACCGTGCATGCCGATTGGTGGAAGT
AAGGTGGTACGATCGTGCCTTATTAGGAAGGCAACAGACGGGTCTGACATGGATTGGACGAACCACTGAA
TTGCCGCATTGCAGAGATATTGTATTTAAGTGCCTAGCTCGATACATAAACGGGTCTCTCTGGTTAGACC
AGATCTGAGCCTGGGAGCTCTCTGGCTAACTAGGGAACCCACTGCTTAAGCCTCAATAAAGCTTGCCTTG
AGTGCTTCAAGTAGTGTGTGCCCGTCTGTTGTGTGACTCTGGTAACTAGAGATCCCTCAGACCCTTTTAG
TCAGTGTGGAAAATCTCTAGCAGTGGCGCCCGAACAGGGACTTGAAAGCGAAAGGGAAACCAGAGGAGCT
CTCTCGACGCAGGACTCGGCTTGCTGAAGCGCGCACGGCAAGAGGCGAGGGGCGGCGACTGGTGAGTACG
CCAAAAATTTTGACTAGCGGAGGCTAGAAGGAGAGAGATGGGTGCGAGAGCGTCAGTATTAAGCGGGGGA
GAATTAGATCGCGATGGGAAAAAATTCGGTTAAGGCCAGGGGGAAAGAAAAAATATAAATTAAAACATAT
AGTATGGGCAAGCAGGGAGCTAGAACGATTCGCAGTTAATCCTGGCCTGTTAGAAACATCAGAAGGCTGT
AGACAAATACTGGGACAGCTACAACCATCCCTTCAGACAGGATCAGAAGAACTTAGATCATTATATAATA
CAGTAGCAACCCTCTATTGTGTGCATCAAAGGATAGAGATAAAAGACACCAAGGAAGCTTTAGACAAGAT
AGAGGAAGAGCAAAACAAAAGTAAGACCACCGCACAGCAAGCGGCCGCTGATCTTCAGACCTGGAGGAGG
AGATATGAGGGACAATTGGAGAAGTGAATTATATAAATATAAAGTAGTAAAAATTGAACCATTAGGAGTA
GCACCCACCAAGGCAAAGAGAAGAGTGGTGCAGAGAGAAAAAAGAGCAGTGGGAATAGGAGCTTTGTTCC
TTGGGTTCTTGGGAGCAGCAGGAAGCACTATGGGCGCAGCGTCAATGACGCTGACGGTACAGGCCAGACA
ATTATTGTCTGGTATAGTGCAGCAGCAGAACAATTTGCTGAGGGCTATTGAGGCGCAACAGCATCTGTTG
CAACTCACAGTCTGGGGCATCAAGCAGCTCCAGGCAAGAATCCTGGCTGTGGAAAGATACCTAAAGGATC
AACAGCTCCTGGGGATTTGGGGTTGCTCTGGAAAACTCATTTGCACCACTGCTGTGCCTTGGAATGCTAG
TTGGAGTAATAAATCTCTGGAACAGATTTGGAATCACACGACCTGGATGGAGTGGGACAGAGAAATTAAC
AATTACACAAGCTTAATACACTCCTTAATTGAAGAATCGCAAAACCAGCAAGAAAAGAATGAACAAGAAT
TATTGGAATTAGATAAATGGGCAAGTTTGTGGAATTGGTTTAACATAACAAATTGGCTGTGGTATATAAA
ATTATTCATAATGATAGTAGGAGGCTTGGTAGGTTTAAGAATAGTTTTTGCTGTACTTTCTATAGTGAAT
AGAGTTAGGCAGGGATATTCACCATTATCGTTTCAGACCCACCTCCCAACCCCGAGGGGACCCTTGCGCC
TTTTCCAAGGCAGCCCTGGGTTTGCGCAGGGACGCGGCTGCTCTGGGCGTGGTTCCGGGAAACGCAGCGG
CGCCGACCCTGGGTCTCGCACATTCTTCACGTCCGTTCGCAGCGTCACCCGGATCTTCGCCGCTACCCTT
GTGGGCCCCCCGGCGACGCTTCCTGCTCCGCCCCTAAGTCGGGAAGGTTCCTTGCGGTTCGCGGCGTGCC
GGACGTGACAAACGGAAGCCGCACGTCTCACTAGTACCCTCGCAGACGGACAGCGCCAGGGAGCAATGGC
AGCGCGCCGACCGCGATGGGCTGTGGCCAATAGCGGCTGCTCAGCAGGGCGCGCCGAGAGCAGCGGCCGG
GAAGGGGCGGTGCGGGAGGCGGGGTGTGGGGCGGTAGTGTGGGCCCTGTTCCTGCCCGCGCGGTGTTCCG
CATTCTGCAAGCCTCCGGAGCGCACGTCGGCAGTCGGCTCCCTCGTTGACCGAATCACCGACCTCTCTCC
CCAGGGGGTACCACCATGGCCAAGCCTTTGTCTCAAGAAGAATCCACCCTCATTGAAAGAGCAACGGCTA
CAATCAACAGCATCCCCATCTCTGAAGACTACAGCGTCGCCAGCGCAGCTCTCTCTAGCGACGGCCGCAT
CTTCACTGGTGTCAATGTATATCATTTTACTGGGGGACCTTGTGCAGAACTCGTGGTGCTGGGCACTGCT
GCTGCTGCGGCAGCTGGCAACCTGACTTGTATCGTCGCGATCGGAAATGAGAACAGGGGCATCTTGAGCC
CCTGCGGACGGTGCCGACAGGTGCTTCTCGATCTGCATCCTGGGATCAAAGCCATAGTGAAGGACAGTGA
TGGACAGCCGACGGCAGTTGGGATTCGTGAATTGCTGCCCTCTGGTTATGTGTGGGAGGGCCTGCAGCTG
CAGTAGTAAGAATTCTAGATCTTGAGACAAATGGCAGTATTCATCCACAATTTTAAAAGAAAAGGGGGGA
TTGGGGGGTACAGTGCAGGGGAAAGAATAGTAGACATAATAGCAACAGACATACAAACTAAAGAATTACA
AAAACAAATTACAAAAATTCAAAATTTTCGGGTTTATTACAGGGACAGCAGAGATCCACTTTGGCGCCGG
CTCGAGGGGG
